Addgene plasmid #131725: pLenti-puro/RAF1
Purpose: Mammalian Expression of RAF1
Depositing lab: Jacques De Grève. Depositing organization: Vrije Universiteit Brussel. Publication: CRAF mutations in lung cancer can be oncogenic and predict sensitivity to combined type II RAF and MEK inhibition. Noeparast A, Giron P, Noor A, Bahadur Shahi R, De Brakeleer S, Eggermont C, Vandenplas H, Boeckx B, Lambrechts D, De Greve J, Teugels E. Oncogene. 2019 Aug;38(31):5933-5941. doi: 10.1038/s41388-019-0866-7. Epub 2019 Jul 8. PubMed 31285551.
Backbone
  Vector backbone: pLenti-puro (Plasmid #39481)
  Backbone manufacturer: Ie-Ming Shih (Addgene plasmid # 39481)
  Backbone size w/o insert (bp): 7066
  Vector type: Mammalian Expression, Lentiviral
  Selectable markers: Puromycin
Growth in bacteria
  Bacterial resistance: Ampicillin, 100 μg/mL
  Growth temperature: 30°C
  Growth strain: NEB Stable
  Copy number: Unknown
Gene/Insert
  Gene/Insert name: RAF1 (alt names: CRAF, c-Raf(1); ENSG00000132155)
  Species: H. sapiens (human)
  Insert size (bp): 1947
  Entrez Gene: RAF1 (a.k.a. CMD1NN, CRAF, NS5, Raf-1, c-Raf)
  Promoter: CMV
  Cloning method: Restriction Enzyme; 5′ cloning site Unknown (unknown if destroyed); 3′ cloning site Unknown (unknown if destroyed)
Terms and licenses: Academic/Nonprofit Terms; Industry Terms: Not Available to Industry
How to cite: pLenti-puro/RAF1 was a gift from Jacques De Grève (Addgene plasmid # 131725 ; http://n2t.net/addgene:131725 ; RRID:Addgene_131725)
