[The description below was written by a language model from this plasmid's Addgene catalogue record and pLannotate feature annotations shown in this document.]
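Description:
pLenti-puro/RAF1 is a lentiviral mammalian expression plasmid carrying human RAF1 (also called CRAF or c-Raf) in the pLenti-puro backbone. The sequenced record is about 9 kb and follows the layout of an HIV-1-derived, self-inactivating transfer vector. An RSV enhancer/promoter, annotated at the end of the circular record, sits directly upstream of the truncated 5' LTR. It is therefore positioned to drive transcription of the viral genomic RNA in packaging cells. The Ψ packaging signal, a gag fragment and the Rev response element follow, and the ΔU3 3' LTR closes the proviral region. The U3 deletion inactivates the LTR promoter after integration, so expression depends on the internal promoters. No cPPT or WPRE element is annotated. In bacteria the plasmid is maintained through a high-copy ColE1/pUC-type origin and ampicillin resistance. An f1 origin, an SV40 origin and poly(A) signal, and lac, T7 and T3 remnants of the cloning backbone are also present.

Within the provirus, the CMV immediate-early enhancer and promoter drive the RAF1 coding sequence of roughly 1.9 kb. Two short matches to tet operator-containing sequence lie between the promoter and the gene, which may indicate a tetracycline-repressible CMV arrangement, although the catalogue entry lists the promoter simply as CMV. No epitope tag or fluorescent reporter is annotated. Downstream, a separate SV40 early promoter expresses puromycin N-acetyltransferase, allowing selection of transduced or transfected cells. RAF1 is a serine/threonine kinase linking Ras GTPases to the MEK/ERK cascade. The stated purpose is mammalian expression of RAF1, and the associated publication concerns CRAF mutations in lung cancer and their sensitivity to combined RAF and MEK inhibition. The record notes no mutation in the insert.
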