Features (pLannotate 1.2.2; 29 found; start..end, strand, type, name):
      1..181     +  LTR            5' LTR (truncated): truncated 5' long terminal repeat (LTR) from HIV-1
    228..353     +  misc_feature   HIV-1 Ψ: packaging signal of human immunodeficiency virus type 1
    337..700     +  CDS            HIV-1 gag (fragment): gag protein from human immunodeficiency virus 1; gag
    846..1079    +  misc_feature   RRE: The Rev response element (RRE) of HIV-1 allows for Rev-dependent mRNA export from the nucleus to the cytoplasm.
   1456..1556    +  CDS            Rev (fragment): human immunodeficiency virus 1 (HIV-1) Rev protein; rev; enhances nuclear export of unspliced and incompletely spliced viral mRNAs
   1557..1577    -  misc_feature   MCS (fragment): pBluescript multiple cloning site
   1588..1889    +  enhancer       CMV enhancer: human cytomegalovirus immediate early enhancer
   1890..2093    +  promoter       CMV promoter: human cytomegalovirus (CMV) immediate early promoter
   2095..2114    +  promoter       PLtetO-1 promoter (fragment): modified phage lambda PL promoter with tet operator sites (Lutz and Bujard, 1997)
   2116..2135    +  promoter       PLtetO-1 promoter (fragment): modified phage lambda PL promoter with tet operator sites (Lutz and Bujard, 1997)
   2207..4150    +  CDS            RAF1 (sequence withheld): RAF1_HUMAN - Also known as RAF. Experimental evidence at protein level: Swiss-Prot protein existence level 1. Serine/threonine-protein kinase that acts as a regulatory link between the membrane-associated Ras GTPases and the MAPK/ERK cascade, and this critical regulatory link functions as a switch determining cell fate decisions including proliferation, differentiation, apoptosis, survival and oncogenic transformation. RAF1 activation initiates a mitogen-activated protein kinase (MAPK) cascade that comprises a sequential phosphorylation of the dual-specific MAPK kinases (MAP2K1/MEK1 and MAP2K2
   4240..4569    +  promoter       SV40 promoter: SV40 enhancer and early promoter
   4579..5178    +  CDS            PuroR: puromycin N-acetyltransferase; pac from Streptomyces alboniger; confers resistance to puromycin
   5168..5248    +  CDS            nef (fragment): NEF_HV1Z2 - Experimental evidence at protein level: Swiss-Prot protein existence level 1. Extracellular Nef protein targets CD4(+) T-lymphocytes for apoptosis by interacting with CXCR4 surface receptors. From Human immunodeficiency virus type 1 group M subtype D (isolate Z2/CDC-Z34) (HIV-1).
   5250..5483    +  LTR            3' LTR (ΔU3): self-inactivating 3' long terminal repeat (LTR) from HIV-1
   5555..5676    +  polyA_signal   SV40 poly(A) signal: SV40 polyadenylation signal
   5716..5851    +  rep_origin     SV40 ori: SV40 origin of replication
   5872..5890    -  promoter       T7 promoter: promoter for bacteriophage T7 RNA polymerase
   5898..6053    +  CDS            lacZα (fragment): LacZα fragment of β-galactosidase; lacZ fragment
   6058..6486    +  rep_origin     f1 ori (sequence partly withheld): f1 bacteriophage origin of replication; arrow indicates direction of (+) strand synthesis
   6539..6643    +  promoter       AmpR promoter: bla
   6644..7504    +  CDS            AmpR: β-lactamase; bla; confers resistance to ampicillin, carbenicillin, and related antibiotics
   7675..8263    +  rep_origin     ori: high-copy-number ColE1/pMB1/pBR322/pUC origin of replication
   8446..8538    +  CDS            lacI (fragment): lac repressor; lacI; The lac repressor binds to the lac operator to inhibit transcription in E. coli. This inhibition can be relieved by adding lactose or isopropyl-β-D-thiogalactopyranoside (IPTG).
   8551..8572    +  protein_bind   CAP binding site: CAP binding activates transcription in the presence of cAMP. E. coli catabolite activator protein
   8587..8617    +  promoter       lac promoter: promoter for the E. coli lac operon
   8625..8641    +  protein_bind   lac operator: The lac repressor binds to the lac operator to inhibit transcription in E. coli. This inhibition can be relieved by adding lactose or isopropyl-β-D-thiogalactopyranoside (IPTG). lac repressor encoded by lacI
   8686..8704    +  promoter       T3 promoter: promoter for bacteriophage T3 RNA polymerase
   8732..8958    +  promoter       RSV promoter: Rous sarcoma virus enhancer/promoter
>Addgene plasmid #131725 | pLenti-puro/RAF1 | addgene full sequence | sequence record 257683 | Addgene NGS Result
GGGTCTCTCTGGTTAGACCAGATCTGAGCCTGGGAGCTCTCTGGCTAACTAGGGAACCCACTGCTTAAGC
CTCAATAAAGCTTGCCTTGAGTGCTTCAAGTAGTGTGTGCCCGTCTGTTGTGTGACTCTGGTAACTAGAG
ATCCCTCAGACCCTTTTAGTCAGTGTGGAAAATCTCTAGCAGTGGCGCCCGAACAGGGACTTGAAAGCGA
AAGGGAAACCAGAGGAGCTCTCTCGACGCAGGACTCGGCTTGCTGAAGCGCGCACGGCAAGAGGCGAGGG
GCGGCGACTGGTGAGTACGCCAAAAATTTTGACTAGCGGAGGCTAGAAGGAGAGAGATGGGTGCGAGAGC
GTCAGTATTAAGCGGGGGAGAATTAGATCGCGATGGGAAAAAATTCGGTTAAGGCCAGGGGGAAAGAAAA
AATATAAATTAAAACATATAGTATGGGCAAGCAGGGAGCTAGAACGATTCGCAGTTAATCCTGGCCTGTT
AGAAACATCAGAAGGCTGTAGACAAATACTGGGACAGCTACAACCATCCCTTCAGACAGGATCAGAAGAA
CTTAGATCATTATATAATACAGTAGCAACCCTCTATTGTGTGCATCAAAGGATAGAGATAAAAGACACCA
AGGAAGCTTTAGACAAGATAGAGGAAGAGCAAAACAAAAGTAAGACCACCGCACAGCAAGCGGCCGCTGA
TCTTCAGACCTGGAGGAGGAGATATGAGGGACAATTGGAGAAGTGAATTATATAAATATAAAGTAGTAAA
AATTGAACCATTAGGAGTAGCACCCACCAAGGCAAAGAGAAGAGTGGTGCAGAGAGAAAAAAGAGCAGTG
GGAATAGGAGCTTTGTTCCTTGGGTTCTTGGGAGCAGCAGGAAGCACTATGGGCGCAGCGTCAATGACGC
TGACGGTACAGGCCAGACAATTATTGTCTGGTATAGTGCAGCAGCAGAACAATTTGCTGAGGGCTATTGA
GGCGCAACAGCATCTGTTGCAACTCACAGTCTGGGGCATCAAGCAGCTCCAGGCAAGAATCCTGGCTGTG
GAAAGATACCTAAAGGATCAACAGCTCCTGGGGATTTGGGGTTGCTCTGGAAAACTCATTTGCACCACTG
CTGTGCCTTGGAATGCTAGTTGGAGTAATAAATCTCTGGAACAGATTTGGAATCACACGACCTGGATGGA
GTGGGACAGAGAAATTAACAATTACACAAGCTTAATACACTCCTTAATTGAAGAATCGCAAAACCAGCAA
GAAAAGAATGAACAAGAATTATTGGAATTAGATAAATGGGCAAGTTTGTGGAATTGGTTTAACATAACAA
ATTGGCTGTGGTATATAAAATTATTCATAATGATAGTAGGAGGCTTGGTAGGTTTAAGAATAGTTTTTGC
TGTACTTTCTATAGTGAATAGAGTTAGGCAGGGATATTCACCATTATCGTTTCAGACCCACCTCCCAACC
CCGAGGGGACCCGACAGGCCCGAAGGAATAGAAGAAGAAGGTGGAGAGAGAGACAGAGACAGATCCATTC
GATTAGTGAACGGATCTCGACGGTATCGATAAGCTTGGGAGTTCCGCTTACATAACTTACGGTAAATGGC
CCGCCTGGCTGACCGCCCAACGACCCCCGCCCATTGACGTCAATAATGACGTATGTTCCCATAGTAACGC
CAATAGGGACTTTCCATTGACGTCAATGGGTGGAGTATTTACGGTAAACTGCCCACTTGGCAGTACATCA
AGTGTATCATATGCCAAGTACGCCCCCTATTGACGTCAATGACGGTAAATGGCCCGCCTGGCATTATGCC
CAGTACATGACCTTATGGGACTTTCCTACTTGGCAGTACATCTACGTATTAGTCATCGCTATTACCATGG
TGATGCGGTTTTGGCAGTACATCAATGGGCGTGGATAGCGGTTTGACTCACGGGGATTTCCAAGTCTCCA
CCCCATTGACGTCAATGGGAGTTTGTTTTGGCACCAAAATCAACGGGACTTTCCAAAATGTCGTAACAAC
TCCGCCCCATTGACGCAAATGGGCGGTAGGCGTGTACGGTGGGAGGTCTATATAAGCAGAGCTCTCCCTA
TCAGTGATAGAGATCTCCCTATCAGTGATAGAGATCGTCGACTAGTGGATCCAGTGTGGTGGAATTCTGC
AGATATCCAGCACAGTGGCGGCCGCTCGAGTCTAGA
[1944 nt withheld, positions 2207-4150]
TAGACGCGTACCGGTCATCATCACCATCACCATTGAGTTTAAACCTGCTGATCAGCCTCGACTGTGCCTT
CTAGTCGACCCTGTGGAATGTGTGTCAGTTAGGGTGTGGAAAGTCCCCAGGCTCCCCAGCAGGCAGAAGT
ATGCAAAGCATGCATCTCAATTAGTCAGCAACCAGGTGTGGAAAGTCCCCAGGCTCCCCAGCAGGCAGAA
GTATGCAAAGCATGCATCTCAATTAGTCAGCAACCATAGTCCCGCCCCTAACTCCGCCCATCCCGCCCCT
AACTCCGCCCAGTTCCGCCCATTCTCCGCCCCATGGCTGACTAATTTTTTTTATTTATGCAGAGGCCGAG
GCCGCCTCGGCCTCTGAGCTATTCCAGAAGTAGTGAGGAGGCTTTTTTGGAGGCCTAGGCTTTTGCAAAA
AGCTTACCATGACCGAGTACAAGCCCACGGTGCGCCTCGCCACCCGCGACGACGTCCCCAGGGCCGTACG
CACCCTCGCCGCCGCGTTCGCCGACTACCCCGCCACGCGCCACACCGTCGATCCGGACCGCCACATCGAG
CGGGTCACCGAGCTGCAAGAACTCTTCCTCACGCGCGTCGGGCTCGACATCGGCAAGGTGTGGGTCGCGG
ACGACGGCGCCGCGGTGGCGGTCTGGACCACGCCGGAGAGCGTCGAAGCGGGGGCGGTGTTCGCCGAGAT
CGGCCCGCGCATGGCCGAGTTGAGCGGTTCCCGGCTGGCCGCGCAGCAACAGATGGAAGGCCTCCTGGCG
CCGCACCGGCCCAAGGAGCCCGCGTGGTTCCTGGCCACCGTCGGCGTCTCGCCCGACCACCAGGGCAAGG
GTCTGGGCAGCGCCGTCGTGCTCCCCGGAGTGGAGGCGGCCGAGCGCGCCGGGGTGCCCGCCTTCCTGGA
GACCTCCGCGCCCCGCAACCTCCCCTTCTACGAGCGGCTCGGCTTCACCGTCACCGCCGACGTCGAGGTG
CCCGAAGGACCGCGCACCTGGTGCATGACCCGCAAGCCCGGTGCCTGAGGTACCTTTAAGACCAATGACT
TACAAGGCAGCTGTAGATCTTAGCCACTTTTTAAAAGAAAAGGGGGGACTGGAAGGGCTAATTCACTCCC
AACGAAGACAAGATCTGCTTTTTGCTTGTACTGGGTCTCTCTGGTTAGACCAGATCTGAGCCTGGGAGCT
CTCTGGCTAACTAGGGAACCCACTGCTTAAGCCTCAATAAAGCTTGCCTTGAGTGCTTCAAGTAGTGTGT
GCCCGTCTGTTGTGTGACTCTGGTAACTAGAGATCCCTCAGACCCTTTTAGTCAGTGTGGAAAATCTCTA
GCAGTAGTAGTTCATGTCATCTTATTATTCAGTATTTATAACTTGCAAAGAAATGAATATCAGAGAGTGA
GAGGAACTTGTTTATTGCAGCTTATAATGGTTACAAATAAAGCAATAGCATCACAAATTTCACAAATAAA
GCATTTTTTTCACTGCATTCTAGTTGTGGTTTGTCCAAACTCATCAATGTATCTTATCATGTCTGGCTCT
AGCTATCCCGCCCCTAACTCCGCCCATCCCGCCCCTAACTCCGCCCAGTTCCGCCCATTCTCCGCCCCAT
GGCTGACTAATTTTTTTTATTTATGCAGAGGCCGAGGCCGCCTCGGCCTCTGAGCTATTCCAGAAGTAGT
GAGGAGGCTTTTTTGGAGGCCTAGGGACGTACCCAATTCGCCCTATAGTGAGTCGTATTACGCGCGCTCA
CTGGCCGTCGTTTTACAACGTCGTGACTGGGAAAACCCTGGCGTTACCCAACTTAATCGCCTTGCAGCAC
ATCCCCCTTTCGCCAGCTGGCGTAATAGCGAAGAGGCCCGCACCGATCGCCCTTCCCAACAGTTGCGCAG
CCTGAATGGCGAATGGG
[124 nt withheld, positions 6058-6181]
C
[91 nt withheld, positions 6183-6273]
A
[49 nt withheld, positions 6275-6323]
CCTTTGACGTTGGAGTCCACGTTCTTT
[37 nt withheld, positions 6351-6387]
ACCCTATCTCGGTCTATTCTTTTGATTTATAAGGGATTTTGCCGATTTCGGCCTATTGGTTAAAAAATGA
GCTGATTTAACAAAAATTTAACGCGAATTTTAACAAAATATTAACGCTTACAATTTAGGTGGCACTTTTC
GGGGAAATGTGCGCGGAACCCCTATTTGTTTATTTTTCTAAATACATTCAAATATGTATCCGCTCATGAG
ACAATAACCCTGATAAATGCTTCAATAATATTGAAAAAGGAAGAGTATGAGTATTCAACATTTCCGTGTC
GCCCTTATTCCCTTTTTTGCGGCATTTTGCCTTCCTGTTTTTGCTCACCCAGAAACGCTGGTGAAAGTAA
AAGATGCTGAAGATCAGTTGGGTGCACGAGTGGGTTACATCGAACTGGATCTCAACAGCGGTAAGATCCT
TGAGAGTTTTCGCCCCGAAGAACGTTTTCCAATGATGAGCACTTTTAAAGTTCTGCTATGTGGCGCGGTA
TTATCCCGTATTGACGCCGGGCAAGAGCAACTCGGTCGCCGCATACACTATTCTCAGAATGACTTGGTTG
AGTACTCACCAGTCACAGAAAAGCATCTTACGGATGGCATGACAGTAAGAGAATTATGCAGTGCTGCCAT
AACCATGAGTGATAACACTGCGGCCAACTTACTTCTGACAACGATCGGAGGACCGAAGGAGCTAACCGCT
TTTTTGCACAACATGGGGGATCATGTAACTCGCCTTGATCGTTGGGAACCGGAGCTGAATGAAGCCATAC
CAAACGACGAGCGTGACACCACGATGCCTGTAGCAATGGCAACAACGTTGCGCAAACTATTAACTGGCGA
ACTACTTACTCTAGCTTCCCGGCAACAATTAATAGACTGGATGGAGGCGGATAAAGTTGCAGGACCACTT
CTGCGCTCGGCCCTTCCGGCTGGCTGGTTTATTGCTGATAAATCTGGAGCCGGTGAGCGTGGGTCTCGCG
GTATCATTGCAGCACTGGGGCCAGATGGTAAGCCCTCCCGTATCGTAGTTATCTACACGACGGGGAGTCA
GGCAACTATGGATGAACGAAATAGACAGATCGCTGAGATAGGTGCCTCACTGATTAAGCATTGGTAACTG
TCAGACCAAGTTTACTCATATATACTTTAGATTGATTTAAAACTTCATTTTTAATTTAAAAGGATCTAGG
TGAAGATCCTTTTTGATAATCTCATGACCAAAATCCCTTAACGTGAGTTTTCGTTCCACTGAGCGTCAGA
CCCCGTAGAAAAGATCAAAGGATCTTCTTGAGATCCTTTTTTTCTGCGCGTAATCTGCTGCTTGCAAACA
AAAAAACCACCGCTACCAGCGGTGGTTTGTTTGCCGGATCAAGAGCTACCAACTCTTTTTCCGAAGGTAA
CTGGCTTCAGCAGAGCGCAGATACCAAATACTGTTCTTCTAGTGTAGCCGTAGTTAGGCCACCACTTCAA
GAACTCTGTAGCACCGCCTACATACCTCGCTCTGCTAATCCTGTTACCAGTGGCTGCTGCCAGTGGCGAT
AAGTCGTGTCTTACCGGGTTGGACTCAAGACGATAGTTACCGGATAAGGCGCAGCGGTCGGGCTGAACGG
GGGGTTCGTGCACACAGCCCAGCTTGGAGCGAACGACCTACACCGAACTGAGATACCTACAGCGTGAGCT
ATGAGAAAGCGCCACGCTTCCCGAAGGGAGAAAGGCGGACAGGTATCCGGTAAGCGGCAGGGTCGGAACA
GGAGAGCGCACGAGGGAGCTTCCAGGGGGAAACGCCTGGTATCTTTATAGTCCTGTCGGGTTTCGCCACC
TCTGACTTGAGCGTCGATTTTTGTGATGCTCGTCAGGGGGGCGGAGCCTATGGAAAAACGCCAGCAACGC
GGCCTTTTTACGGTTCCTGGCCTTTTGCTGGCCTTTTGCTCACATGTTCTTTCCTGCGTTATCCCCTGAT
TCTGTGGATAACCGTATTACCGCCTTTGAGTGAGCTGATACCGCTCGCCGCAGCCGAACGACCGAGCGCA
GCGAGTCAGTGAGCGAGGAAGCGGAAGAGCGCCCAATACGCAAACCGCCTCTCCCCGCGCGTTGGCCGAT
TCATTAATGCAGCTGGCACGACAGGTTTCCCGACTGGAAAGCGGGCAGTGAGCGCAACGCAATTAATGTG
AGTTAGCTCACTCATTAGGCACCCCAGGCTTTACACTTTATGCTTCCGGCTCGTATGTTGTGTGGAATTG
TGAGCGGATAACAATTTCACACAGGAAACAGCTATGACCATGATTACGCCAAGCGCGCAATTAACCCTCA
CTAAAGGGAACAAAAGCTGGAGCTGCAAGCTTAATGTAGTCTTATGCAATACTCTTGTAGTCTTGCAACA
TGGTAACGATGAGTTAGCAACATGCCTTACAAGGAGAGAAAAAGCACCGTGCATGCCGATTGGTGGAAGT
AAGGTGGTACGATCGTGCCTTATTAGGAAGGCAACAGACGGGTCTGACATGGATTGGACGAACCACTGAA
TTGCCGCATTGCAGAGATATTGTATTTAAGTGCCTAGCTCGATACATAAAC
